Addgene plasmid #172990: pCMV7.1_3xFLAG-STK3
Purpose: constitutive expression of FLAG-tagged STK3
Depositing lab: Michael Wehr. Depositing organization: Klinikum der Ludwig Maximilians-Universitaet Muenchen. Publication: Comprehensive split TEV based protein-protein interaction screening reveals TAOK2 as a key modulator of Hippo signalling to limit growth. Ma X, Mandausch FJ, Wu Y, Sahoo VK, Ma W, Leoni G, Hostiuc M, Wintgens JP, Qiu J, Kannaiyan N, Rossner MJ, Wehr MC. Cell Signal. 2024 Jan;113:110917. doi: 10.1016/j.cellsig.2023.110917. Epub 2023 Oct 7. PubMed 37813295.
Backbone
  Vector backbone: pCMV7.1
  Vector type: Mammalian Expression
Growth in bacteria
  Bacterial resistance: Ampicillin, 100 μg/mL
  Growth temperature: 37°C
  Growth strain: DH5alpha
  Copy number: High Copy
Gene/Insert
  Gene/Insert name: 3xFLAG-STK3 (alt name: MST2)
  Species: H. sapiens (human)
  Entrez Gene: STK3 (a.k.a. KRS1, MST2)
  Tag / fusion protein: 3xFLAG (N terminal on insert)
  Cloning method: Gateway Cloning
Terms and licenses: Academic/Nonprofit Terms; Industry Terms: Not Available to Industry
How to cite: pCMV7.1_3xFLAG-STK3 was a gift from Michael Wehr (Addgene plasmid # 172990 ; http://n2t.net/addgene:172990 ; RRID:Addgene_172990)
