[The description below was written by a language model from this plasmid's Addgene catalogue record and pLannotate feature annotations shown in this document.]
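Description:
pCMV7.1_3xFLAG-STK3 is a 5.9 kb mammalian expression plasmid built on the pCMV7.1 backbone for constitutive production of N-terminally 3xFLAG-tagged human STK3 (also called MST2 or KRS1). It is maintained in E. coli through a high-copy ColE1/pUC-type origin and selected with ampicillin via the β-lactamase gene under its native promoter. The feature table also picks up backbone remnants (lacZα and lacI fragments, a lac promoter/operator with CAP site, a T7 promoter and a partial M13 origin) that play no evident role in the mammalian expression function. An SV40 enhancer/early promoter region sits downstream of the expression cassette, but no mammalian selection marker is annotated after it, so the plasmid appears suited to transient transfection rather than drug selection of stable lines.

The expression unit consists of the human cytomegalovirus immediate-early enhancer and promoter, followed by the 3xFLAG coding sequence (three tandem FLAG epitopes with an enterokinase cleavage site), an attB1 site, the STK3 open reading frame, an attB2 site and the human growth hormone polyadenylation signal. The flanking attB sites reflect insertion of the ORF by Gateway recombination, with attB1 translated as a short linker between tag and kinase. STK3 is a stress-activated, pro-apoptotic serine/threonine kinase and, together with STK4/MST1 and the adaptor SAV1, a core component of the Hippo pathway that restrains proliferation and controls organ size. The tagged protein can be detected or immunoprecipitated with anti-FLAG antibodies, and the construct was deposited in connection with a protein-protein interaction study of Hippo signalling.
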