Features (pLannotate 1.2.2; 19 found; start..end, strand, type, name):
      4..158     -  CDS            lacZα (fragment): LacZα fragment of β-galactosidase; lacZ fragment
    318..697     +  enhancer       CMV enhancer: human cytomegalovirus immediate early enhancer
    699..898     +  promoter       CMV promoter: human cytomegalovirus (CMV) immediate early promoter
    931..996     +  CDS            3xFLAG: three tandem FLAG® epitope tags, followed by an enterokinase cleavage site
   1033..1057    +  protein_bind   attB1: mutant version of attB; recombination site for the Gateway® BP reaction BP Clonase™
   1060..2529    +  CDS            STK3: STK3_HUMAN - Also known as KRS1, MST2. Experimental evidence at protein level: Swiss-Prot protein existence level 1. Stress-activated, pro-apoptotic kinase which, following caspase-cleavage, enters the nucleus and induces chromatin condensation followed by internucleosomal DNA fragmentation. Key component of the Hippo signaling pathway which plays a pivotal role in organ size control and tumor suppression by restricting proliferation and promoting apoptosis. The core of this pathway is composed of a kinase cascade wherein STK3/MST2 and STK4/MST1, in complex with its regulatory protein SAV1, ph
   2534..2558    -  protein_bind   attB2: mutant version of attB; recombination site for the Gateway® BP reaction BP Clonase™
   2572..2590    -  misc_feature   MCS (fragment): pUC18/19 multiple cloning site
   2591..3213    +  polyA_signal   hGH poly(A) signal: human growth hormone polyadenylation signal
   3242..3571    +  promoter       SV40 promoter: SV40 enhancer and early promoter
   3610..3628    -  promoter       T7 promoter: promoter for bacteriophage T7 RNA polymerase
   3666..3682    -  protein_bind   lac operator: The lac repressor binds to the lac operator to inhibit transcription in E. coli. This inhibition can be relieved by adding lactose or isopropyl-β-D-thiogalactopyranoside (IPTG). lac repressor encoded by lacI
   3690..3720    -  promoter       lac promoter: promoter for the E. coli lac operon
   3735..3756    -  protein_bind   CAP binding site: CAP binding activates transcription in the presence of cAMP. E. coli catabolite activator protein
   3769..3861    -  CDS            lacI (fragment): lac repressor; lacI; The lac repressor binds to the lac operator to inhibit transcription in E. coli. This inhibition can be relieved by adding lactose or isopropyl-β-D-thiogalactopyranoside (IPTG).
   4044..4632    -  rep_origin     ori: high-copy-number ColE1/pMB1/pBR322/pUC origin of replication
   4803..5663    -  CDS            AmpR: β-lactamase; bla; confers resistance to ampicillin, carbenicillin, and related antibiotics
   5664..5768    -  promoter       AmpR promoter: bla
   5803..5943    +  rep_origin     M13 ori (fragment): M13 bacteriophage origin of replication; arrow indicates direction of (+) strand synthesis
>Addgene plasmid #172990 | pCMV7.1_3xFLAG-STK3 | addgene full sequence | sequence record 340495 | Addgene NGS Result
CCATTCGCCATTCAGGCTGCGCAACTGTTGGGAAGGGCGATCGGTGCGGGCCTCTTCGCTATTACGCCAG
CTGGCGAAAGGGGGATGTGCTGCAAGGCGATTAAGTTGGGTAACGCCAGGGTTTTCCCAGTCACGACGTT
GTAAAACGACGGCCAGTGCCAAGCTGATCTATACATTGAATCAATATTGGCAATTAGCCATATTAGTCAT
TGGTTATATAGCATAAATCAATATTGGCTATTGGCCATTGCATACGTTGTATCTATATCATAATATGTAC
ATTTATATTGGCTCATGTCCAATATGACCGCCATGTTGACATTGATTATTGACTAGTTATTAATAGTAAT
CAATTACGGGGTCATTAGTTCATAGCCCATATATGGAGTTCCGCGTTACATAACTTACGGTAAATGGCCC
GCCTGGCTGACCGCCCAACGACCCCCGCCCATTGACGTCAATAATGACGTATGTTCCCATAGTAACGCCA
ATAGGGACTTTCCATTGACGTCAATGGGTGGAGTATTTACGGTAAACTGCCCACTTGGCAGTACATCAAG
TGTATCATATGCCAAGTCCGCCCCCTATTGACGTCAATGACGGTAAATGGCCCGCCTGGCATTATGCCCA
GTACATGACCTTACGGGACTTTCCTACTTGGCAGTACATCTACGTATTAGTCATCGCTATTACCATGGTG
ATGCGGTTTTGGCAGTACACCAATGGGCGTGGATAGCGGTTTGACTCACGGGGATTTCCAAGTCTCCACC
CCATTGACGTCAATGGGAGTTTGTTTTGGCACCAAAATCAACGGGACTTTCCAAAATGTCGTAATAACCC
CGCCCCGTTGACGCAAATGGGCGGTAGGCGTGTACGGTGGGAGGTCTATATAAGCAGAGCTCGTTTAGTG
AACCGTCAGAATTAACCATGGACTACAAAGACCATGACGGTGATTATAAAGATCATGACATCGATTACAA
GGATGACGATGACAAGCTTGCGGCCGCGAATTCATCGATAGATCTGATATCAACAAGTTTGTACAAAAAA
GCAGGCTCTGAGCAGCCGCCGGCGCCTAAGAGTAAACTAAAAAAGCTGAGTGAAGACAGTTTGACTAAGC
AGCCTGAAGAAGTTTTTGATGTATTAGAGAAGCTTGGAGAAGGGTCTTATGGAAGTGTATTTAAAGCAAT
ACACAAGGAATCCGGTCAAGTTGTCGCAATTAAACAAGTACCTGTTGAATCAGATCTTCAGGAAATAATC
AAAGAAATTTCCATAATGCAGCAATGTGACAGCCCATATGTTGTAAAGTACTATGGCAGTTATTTTAAGA
ATACAGACCTCTGGATTGTTATGGAGTACTGTGGCGCTGGCTCTGTCTCAGACATAATTAGATTACGAAA
CAAGACATTAATAGAAGATGAAATTGCAACCATTCTTAAATCTACATTGAAAGGACTAGAATATTTGCAC
TTTATGAGAAAAATACACAGAGATATAAAAGCTGGAAATATTCTCCTCAATACAGAAGGACATGCAAAAT
TGGCAGATTTTGGAGTGGCTGGTCAGTTAACAGATACAATGGCAAAACGCAATACTGTAATAGGAACTCC
ATTTTGGATGGCTCCTGAGGTGATTCAAGAAATAGGCTATAACTGTGTGGCCGACATCTGGTCCCTTGGC
ATTACTTCTATAGAAATGGCTGAAGGAAAACCTCCTTATGCTGATATACATCCAATGAGGGCTATTTTTA
TGATTCCCACAAATCCACCACCAACATTCAGAAAGCCAGAACTTTGGTCCGATGATTTCACCGATTTTGT
TAAAAAGTGTTTGGTGAAGAATCCTGAGCAGAGAGCTACTGCAACACAACTTTTACAGCATCCTTTTATC
AAGAATGCCAAACCTGTATCAATATTAAGAGACCTGATCACAGAAGCTATGGAGATCAAAGCTAAAAGAC
ATGAGGAACAGCAACGAGAATTGGAAGAGGAAGAAGAAAATTCGGATGAAGATGAGCTGGATTCCCACAC
CATGGTGAAGACTAGTGTGGAGAGTGTGGGCACCATGCGGGCCACAAGCACGATGAGTGAAGGGGCCCAG
ACCATGATTGAACATAATAGCACGATGTTGGAATCCGACTTGGGGACCATGGTGATAAACAGTGAGGATG
AGGAAGAAGAAGATGGAACTATGAAAAGAAATGCAACCTCACCACAAGTACAAAGACCATCTTTCATGGA
CTACTTTGATAAGCAAGACTTCAAGAATAAGAGTCACGAAAACTGTAATCAGAACATGCATGAGCCCTTC
CCTATGTCCAAAAACGTTTTTCCTGATAACTGGAAAGTTCCTCAAGATGGAGACTTTGACTTTTTGAAAA
ATCTAAGTTTAGAAGAACTACAGATGCGGTTAAAAGCACTGGACCCCATGATGGAACGGGAGATAGAAGA
ACTTCGTCAGAGATACACTGCGAAAAGACAGCCCATTCTGGATGCGATGGATGCAAAGAAAAGAAGGCAG
CAAAACTTTTGAGACCCAGCTTTCTTGTACAAAGTGGTTGATTCGGTACCAGTCGACTCTAGAGGATCCC
GGGTGGCATCCCTGTGACCCCTCCCCAGTGCCTCTCCTGGCCCTGGAAGTTGCCACTCCAGTGCCCACCA
GCCTTGTCCTAATAAAATTAAGTTGCATCATTTTGTCTGACTAGGTGTCCTTCTATAATATTATGGGGTG
GAGGGGGGTGGTATGGAGCAAGGGGCAAGTTGGGAAGACAACCTGTAGGGCCTGCGGGGTCTATTGGGAA
CCAAGCTGGAGTGCAGTGGCACAATCTTGGCTCACTGCAATCTCCGCCTCCTGGGTTCAAGCGATTCTCC
TGCCTCAGCCTCCCGAGTTGTTGGGATTCCAGGCATGCATGACCAGGCTCAGCTAATTTTTGTTTTTTTG
GTAGAGACGGGGTTTCACCATATTGGCCAGGCTGGTCTCCAACTCCTAATCTCAGGTGATCTACCCACCT
TGGCCTCCCAAATTGCTGGGATTACAGGCGTGAACCACTGCTCCCTTCCCTGTCCTTCTGATTTTAAAAT
AACTATACCAGCAGGAGGACGTCCAGACACAGCATAGGCTACCTGGCCATGCCCAACCGGTGGGACATTT
GAGTTGCTTGCTTGGCACTGTCCTCTCATGCGTTGGGTCCACTCAGTAGATGCCTGTTGAATTGGGTACG
CGGCCAGCTTGGCTGTGGAATGTGTGTCAGTTAGGGTGTGGAAAGTCCCCAGGCTCCCCAGCAGGCAGAA
GTATGCAAAGCATGCATCTCAATTAGTCAGCAACCAGGTGTGGAAAGTCCCCAGGCTCCCCAGCAGGCAG
AAGTATGCAAAGCATGCATCTCAATTAGTCAGCAACCATAGTCCCGCCCCTAACTCCGCCCATCCCGCCC
CTAACTCCGCCCAGTTCCGCCCATTCTCCGCCCCATGGCTGACTAATTTTTTTTATTTATGCAGAGGCCG
AGGCCGCCTCGGCCTCTGAGCTATTCCAGAAGTAGTGAGGAGGCTTTTTTGGAGGCCTAGGCTTTTGCAA
AAAGCTCCTCGAGGAACTGAAAAACCAGAAAGTTAATTCCCTATAGTGAGTCGTATTAAATTCGTAATCA
TGTCATAGCTGTTTCCTGTGTGAAATTGTTATCCGCTCACAATTCCACACAACATACGAGCCGGAAGCAT
AAAGTGTAAAGCCTGGGGTGCCTAATGAGTGAGCTAACTCACATTAATTGCGTTGCGCTCACTGCCCGCT
TTCCAGTCGGGAAACCTGTCGTGCCAGCTGCATTAATGAATCGGCCAACGCGCGGGGAGAGGCGGTTTGC
GTATTGGGCGCTCTTCCGCTTCCTCGCTCACTGACTCGCTGCGCTCGGTCGTTCGGCTGCGGCGAGCGGT
ATCAGCTCACTCAAAGGCGGTAATACGGTTATCCACAGAATCAGGGGATAACGCAGGAAAGAACATGTGA
GCAAAAGGCCAGCAAAAGGCCAGGAACCGTAAAAAGGCCGCGTTGCTGGCGTTTTTCCATAGGCTCCGCC
CCCCTGACGAGCATCACAAAAATCGACGCTCAAGTCAGAGGTGGCGAAACCCGACAGGACTATAAAGATA
CCAGGCGTTTCCCCCTGGAAGCTCCCTCGTGCGCTCTCCTGTTCCGACCCTGCCGCTTACCGGATACCTG
TCCGCCTTTCTCCCTTCGGGAAGCGTGGCGCTTTCTCATAGCTCACGCTGTAGGTATCTCAGTTCGGTGT
AGGTCGTTCGCTCCAAGCTGGGCTGTGTGCACGAACCCCCCGTTCAGCCCGACCGCTGCGCCTTATCCGG
TAACTATCGTCTTGAGTCCAACCCGGTAAGACACGACTTATCGCCACTGGCAGCAGCCACTGGTAACAGG
ATTAGCAGAGCGAGGTATGTAGGCGGTGCTACAGAGTTCTTGAAGTGGTGGCCTAACTACGGCTACACTA
GAAGAACAGTATTTGGTATCTGCGCTCTGCTGAAGCCAGTTACCTTCGGAAAAAGAGTTGGTAGCTCTTG
ATCCGGCAAACAAACCACCGCTGGTAGCGGTGGTTTTTTTGTTTGCAAGCAGCAGATTACGCGCAGAAAA
AAAGGATCTCAAGAAGATCCTTTGATCTTTTCTACGGGGTCTGACGCTCAGTGGAACGAAAACTCACGTT
AAGGGATTTTGGTCATGAGATTATCAAAAAGGATCTTCACCTAGATCCTTTTAAATTAAAAATGAAGTTT
TAAATCAATCTAAAGTATATATGAGTAAACTTGGTCTGACAGTTACCAATGCTTAATCAGTGAGGCACCT
ATCTCAGCGATCTGTCTATTTCGTTCATCCATAGTTGCCTGACTCCCCGTCGTGTAGATAACTACGATAC
GGGAGGGCTTACCATCTGGCCCCAGTGCTGCAATGATACCGCGAGACCCACGCTCACCGGCTCCAGATTT
ATCAGCAATAAACCAGCCAGCCGGAAGGGCCGAGCGCAGAAGTGGTCCTGCAACTTTATCCGCCTCCATC
CAGTCTATTAATTGTTGCCGGGAAGCTAGAGTAAGTAGTTCGCCAGTTAATAGTTTGCGCAACGTTGTTG
CCATTGCTACAGGCATCGTGGTGTCACGCTCGTCGTTTGGTATGGCTTCATTCAGCTCCGGTTCCCAACG
ATCAAGGCGAGTTACATGATCCCCCATGTTGTGCAAAAAAGCGGTTAGCTCCTTCGGTCCTCCGATCGTT
GTCAGAAGTAAGTTGGCCGCAGTGTTATCACTCATGGTTATGGCAGCACTGCATAATTCTCTTACTGTCA
TGCCATCCGTAAGATGCTTTTCTGTGACTGGTGAGTACTCAACCAAGTCATTCTGAGAATAGTGTATGCG
GCGACCGAGTTGCTCTTGCCCGGCGTCAATACGGGATAATACCGCGCCACATAGCAGAACTTTAAAAGTG
CTCATCATTGGAAAACGTTCTTCGGGGCGAAAACTCTCAAGGATCTTACCGCTGTTGAGATCCAGTTCGA
TGTAACCCACTCGTGCACCCAACTGATCTTCAGCATCTTTTACTTTCACCAGCGTTTCTGGGTGAGCAAA
AACAGGAAGGCAAAATGCCGCAAAAAAGGGAATAAGGGCGACACGGAAATGTTGAATACTCATACTCTTC
CTTTTTCAATATTATTGAAGCATTTATCAGGGTTATTGTCTCATGAGCGGATACATATTTGAATGTATTT
AGAAAAATAAACAAATAGGGGTTCCGCGCACATTTCCCCGAAAAGTGSNCWCYTGWYSCRMMCTGKARCR
ACACTCAACCCTATCTCGGTCTATTCTTTTGATTTATAAGGGATTTTGCCGATTTCGGCCTATTGGTTAA
AAAATGAGCTGATTTAACAAAAATTTAACGCGAATTTTAACAAAATATTAACGCTTACAATTT
